>Addgene plasmid #14229 | pAG303GAL-ccdB-HA | depositor full sequence | sequence record 7892 | Author sequence
TCGCGCGTTTCGGTGATGACGGTGAAAACCTCTGACACATGCAGCTCCCGGAGACGGTCACAGCTTGTCT
GTAAGCGGATGCCGGGAGCAGACAAGCCCGTCAGGGCGCGTCAGCGGGTGTTGGCGGGTGTCGGGGCTGG
CTTAACTATGCGGCATCAGAGCAGATTGTACTGAGAGTGCACCATAATTCCGTTTTAAGAGCTTGGTGAG
CGCTAGGAGTCACTGCCAGGTATCGTTTGAACACGGCATTAGTCAGGGAAGTCATAACACAGTCCTTTCC
CGCAATTTTCTTTTTCTATTACTCTTGGCCTCCTCTAGTACACTCTATATTTTTTTATGCCTCGGTAATG
ATTTTCATTTTTTTTTTTCCACCTAGCGGATGACTCTTTTTTTTTCTTAGCGATTGGCATTATCACATAA
TGAATTATACATTATATAAAGTAATGTGATTTCTTCGAAGAATATACTAAAAAATGAGCAGGCAAGATAA
ACGAAGGCAAAGATGACAGAGCAGAAAGCCCTAGTAAAGCGTATTACAAATGAAACCAAGATTCAGATTG
CGATCTCTTTAAAGGGTGGTCCCCTAGCGATAGAGCACTCGATCTTCCCAGAAAAAGAGGCAGAAGCAGT
AGCAGAACAGGCCACACAATCGCAAGTGATTAACGTCCACACAGGTATAGGGTTTCTGGACCATATGATA
CATGCTCTGGCCAAGCATTCCGGCTGGTCGCTAATCGTTGAGTGCATTGGTGACTTACACATAGACGACC
ATCACACCACTGAAGACTGCGGGATTGCTCTCGGTCAAGCTTTTAAAGAGGCCCTACTGGCGCGTGGAGT
AAAAAGGTTTGGATCAGGATTTGCGCCTTTGGATGAGGCACTTTCCAGAGCGGTGGTAGATCTTTCGAAC
AGGCCGTACGCAGTTGTCGAACTTGGTTTGCAAAGGGAGAAAGTAGGAGATCTCTCTTGCGAGATGATCC
CGCATTTTCTTGAAAGCTTTGCAGAGGCTAGCAGAATTACCCTCCACGTTGATTGTCTGCGAGGCAAGAA
TGATCATCACCGTAGTGAGAGTGCGTTCAAGGCTCTTGCGGTTGCCATAAGAGAAGCCACCTCGCCCAAT
GGTACCAACGATGTTCCCTCCACCAAAGGTGTTCTTATGTAGTGACACCGATTATTTAAAGCTGCAGCAT
ACGATATATATACATGTGTATATATGTATACCTATGAATGTCAGTAAGTATGTATACGAACAGTATGATA
CTGAAGATGACAAGGTAATGCATCATTCTATACGTGTCATTCTGAACGAGGCGCGCTTTCCTTTTTTCTT
TTTGCTTTTTCTTTTTTTTTCTCTTGAACTCGACGGATCATATGCGGTGTGAAATACCGCACAGATGCGT
AAGGAGAAAATACCGCATCAGGAAATTGTAAACGTTAATATTTTGTTAAAATTCGCGTTAAATTTTTGTT
AAATCAGCTCATTTTTTAACCAATAGGCCGAAATCGGCAAAATCCCTTATAAATCAAAAGAATAGACCGA
GATAGGGT
[37 nt withheld, positions 1549-1585]
AAAGAACGTGGACTCCAACGTCAAAGG
[49 nt withheld, positions 1613-1661]
T
[91 nt withheld, positions 1663-1753]
G
[124 nt withheld, positions 1755-1878]
CGCGCCATTCGCCATTCAGGCTGCGCAACTGTTGGGAAGGGCGATCGGTGCGGGCCTCTTCGCTATTACG
CCAGCTGGCGAAGGGGGGATGTGCTGCAAGGCGATTAAGTTGGGTAACGCCAGGGTTTTCCCAGTCACGA
CGTTGTAAAACGACGGCCAGTGAATTGTAATACGACTCACTATAGGGCGAATTGGAGCTCTAGTACGGAT
TAGAAGCCGCCGAGCGGGCGACAGCCCTCCGACGGAAGACTCTCCTCCGTGCGTCCTCGTCTTCACCGGT
CGCGTTCCTGAAACGCAGATGTGCCTCGCGCCGCACTGCTCCGAACAATAAAGATTCTACAATACTAGCT
TTTATGGTTATGAAGAGGAAAAATTGGCAGTAACCTGGCCCCACAAACCTTCAAATTAACGAATCAAATT
AACAACCATAGGATGATAATGCGATTAGTTTTTTAGCCTTATTTCTGGGGTAATTAATCAGCGAAGCGAT
GATTTTTGATCTATTAACAGATATATAAATGGAAAAGCTGCATAACCACTTTAACTAATACTTTCAACAT
TTTCAGTTTGTATTACTTCTTATTCAAATGTCATAAAAGTATCAACAAAAAATTGTTAATATACCTCTAT
ACTTTAACGTCAAGGAGAAAAAACCCCGGATTCTAGAACTAGTGGATCCCCCATCACAAGTTTGTACAAA
AAAGCTGAACGAGAAACGTAAAATGATATAAATATCAATATATTAAATTAGATTTTGCATAAAAAACAGA
CTACATAATACTGTAAAACACAACATATCCAGTCACTATGGCGGCCGCATTAGGCACCCCAGGCTTTACA
CTTTATGCTTCCGGCTCGTATAATGTGTGGATTTTGAGTTAGGATCCGTCGAGATTTTCAGGAGCTAAGG
AAGCTAAAATGGAGAAAAAAATCACTGGATATACCACCGTTGATATATCCCAATGGCATCGTAAAGAACA
TTTTGAGGCATTTCAGTCAGTTGCTCAATGTACCTATAACCAGACCGTTCAGCTGGATATTACGGCCTTT
TTAAAGACCGTAAAGAAAAATAAGCACAAGTTTTATCCGGCCTTTATTCACATTCTTGCCCGCCTGATGA
ATGCTCATCCGGAATTCCGTATGGCAATGAAAGACGGTGAGCTGGTGATATGGGATAGTGTTCACCCTTG
TTACACCGTTTTCCATGAGCAAACTGAAACGTTTTCATCGCTCTGGAGTGAATACCACGACGATTTCCGG
CAGTTTCTACACATATATTCGCAAGATGTGGCGTGTTACGGTGAAAACCTGGCCTATTTCCCTAAAGGGT
TTATTGAGAATATGTTTTTCGTCTCAGCCAATCCCTGGGTGAGTTTCACCAGTTTTGATTTAAACGTGGC
CAATATGGACAACTTCTTCGCCCCCGTTTTCACCATGGGCAAATATTATACGCAAGGCGACAAGGTGCTG
ATGCCGCTGGCGATTCAGGTTCATCATGCCGTCTGTGATGGCTTCCATGTCGGCAGAATGCTTAATGAAT
TACAACAGTACTGCGATGAGTGGCAGGGCGGGGCGTAAACGCCGCGTGGATCCGGCTTACTAAAAGCCAG
ATAACAGTATGCGTATTTGCGCGCTGATTTTTGCGGTATAAGAATATATACTGATATGTATACCCGAAGT
ATGTCAAAAAGAGGTATGCTATGAAGCAGCGTATTACAGTGACAGTTGACAGCGACAGCTATCAGTTGCT
CAAGGCATATATGATGTCAATATCTCCGGTCTGGTAAGCACAACCATGCAGAATGAAGCCCGTCGTCTGC
GTGCCGAACGCTGGAAAGCGGAAAATCAGGAAGGGATGGCTGAGGTCGCCCGGTTTATTGAAATGAACGG
CTCTTTTGCTGACGAGAACAGGGGCTGGTGAAATGCAGTTTAAGGTTTACACCTATAAAAGAGAGAGCCG
TTATCGTCTGTTTGTGGATGTACAGAGTGATATTATTGACACGCCCGGGCGACGGATGGTGATCCCCCTG
GCCAGTGCACGTCTGCTGTCAGATAAAGTCTCCCGTGAACTTTACCCGGTGGTGCATATCGGGGATGAAA
GCTGGCGCATGATGACCACCGATATGGCCAGTGTGCCGGTCTCCGTTATCGGGGAAGAAGTGGCTGATCT
CAGCCACCGCGAAAATGACATCAAAAACGCCATTAACCTGATGTTCTGGGGAATATAAATGTCAGGCTCC
CTTATACACAGCCAGTCTGCAGGTCGACCATAGTGACTGGATATGTTGTGTTTTACAGTATTATGTAGTC
TGTTTTTTATGCAAAATCTAATTTAATATATTGATATTTATATCATTTTACGTTTCTCGTTCAGCTTTCT
TGTACAAAGTGGTGATGGGCTGCAGGAATTCGATATCAAGCTTAGGTGGAATGTACCCATACGATGTTCC
TGACTATGCGGGCTATCCCTATGACGTCCCGGACTATGCAGGATCCTATCCATATGACGTTCCAGATTAC
GCTGCTCAGTGCTAACTCGAGTCATGTAATTAGTTATGTCACGCTTACATTCACGCCCTCCCCCCACATC
CGCTCTAACCGAAAAGGAAGGAGTTAGACAACCTGAAGTCTAGGTCCCTATTTATTTTTTTATAGTTATG
TTAGTATTAAGAACGTTATTTATATTTCAAATTTTTCTTTTTTTTCTGTACAGACGCGTGTACGCATGTA
ACATTATACTGAAAACCTTGCTTGAGAAGGTTTTGGGACGCTCGAAGGCTTTAATTTGCGGCCGGTACCC
AGCTTTTGTTCCCTTTAGTGAGGGTTAATTCCGAGCTTGGCGTAATCATGGTCATAGCTGTTTCCTGTGT
GAAATTGTTATCCGCTCACAATTCCACACAACATAGGAGCCGGAAGCATAAAGTGTAAAGCCTGGGGTGC
CTAATGAGTGAGGTAACTCACATTAATTGCGTTGCGCTCACTGCCCGCTTTCCAGTCGGGAAACCTGTCG
TGCCAGCTGCATTAATGAATCGGCCAACGCGCGGGGAGAGGCGGTTTGCGTATTGGGCGCTCTTCCGCTT
CCTCGCTCACTGACTCGCTGCGCTCGGTCGTTCGGCTGCGGCGAGCGGTATCAGCTCACTCAAAGGCGGT
AATACGGTTATCCACAGAATCAGGGGATAACGCAGGAAAGAACATGTGAGCAAAAGGCCAGCAAAAGGCC
AGGAACCGTAAAAAGGCCGCGTTGCTGGCGTTTTTCCATAGGCTCGGCCCCCCTGACGAGCATCACAAAA
ATCGACGCTCAAGTCAGAGGTGGCGAAACCCGACAGGACTATAAAGATACCAGGCGTTCCCCCCTGGAAG
CTCCCTCGTGCGCTCTCCTGTTCCGACCCTGCCGCTTACCGGATACCTGTCCGCCTTTCTCCCTTCGGGA
AGCGTGGCGCTTTCTCAATGCTCACGCTGTAGGTATCTCAGTTCGGTGTAGGTCGTTCGCTCCAAGCTGG
GCTGTGTGCACGAACCCCCCGTTCAGCCCGACCGCTGCGCCTTATCCGGTAACTATCGTCTTGAGTCCAA
CCCGGTAAGACACGACTTATCGCCACTGGCAGCAGCCACTGGTAACAGGATTAGCAGAGCGAGGTATGTA
GGCGGTGCTACAGAGTTCTTGAAGTGGTGGCCTAACTACGGCTACACTAGAAGGACAGTATTTGGTATCT
GCGCTCTGCTGAAGCCAGTTACCTTCGGAAAAAGAGTTGGTAGCTCTTGATCCGGCAAACAAACCACCGC
TGGTAGCGGTGGTTTTTTTGTTTGCAAGCAGCAGATTACGCGCAGAAAAAAAGGATCTCAAGAAGATCCT
TTGATCTTTTCTACGGGGTCTGACGCTCAGTGGAACGAAAACTCACGTTAAGGGATTTTGGTCATGAGAT
TATCAAAAAGGATCTTCACCTAGATCCTTTTAAATTAAAAATGAAGTTTTAAATCAATCTAAAGTATATA
TGAGTAAACTTGGTCTGACAGTTACCAATGCTTAATCAGTGAGGCACCTATCTCAGCGATCTGTCTATTT
CGTTCATCCATAGTTGCCTGACTGCCCGTCGTGTAGATAACTACGATACGGGAGGGCTTACCATCTGGCC
CCAGTGCTGCAATGATACCGCGAGACCCACGCTCACCGGCTCCAGATTTATCAGCAATAAACCAGCCAGC
CGGAAGGGCCGAGCGCAGAAGTGGTCCTGCAACTTTATCCGCCTCCATCCAGTCTATTAATTGTTGCCGG
GAAGCTAGAGTAAGTAGTTCGCCAGTTAATAGTTTGCGCAACGTTGTTGCCATTGCTACAGGCATCGTGG
TGTCACGCTCGTCGTTTGGTATGGCTTCATTCAGCTCCGGTTCCCAACGATCAAGGCGAGTTACATGATC
CCCCATGTTGTGAAAAAAAGCGGTTAGCTCCTTCGGTCCTCCGATCGTTGTCAGAAGTAAGTTGGCCGCA
GTGTTATCACTCATGGTTATGGCAGCACTGCATAATTCTCTTACTGTCATGCCATCCGTAAGATGCTTTT
CTGTGACTGGTGAGTACTCAACCAAGTCATTCTGAGAATAGTGTATGCGGCGACCGAGTTGCTCTTGCCC
GGCGTCAATACGGGATAATACCGCGCCACATAGCAGAACTTTAAAAGTGCTCATCATTGGAAAACGTTCT
TCGGGGCGAAAACTCTCAAGGATCTTACCGCTGTTGAGATCCAGTTCGATGTAACCCACTCGTGCACCCA
ACTGATCTTCAGCATCTTTTACTTTCACCAGCGTTTCTGGGTGAGCAAAAACAGGAAGGCAAAATGCCGC
AAAAAAGGGAATAAGGGCGACACGGAAATGTTGAATACTCATACTCTTCCTTTTTCAATATTATTGAAGC
ATTTATCAGGGTTATTGTCTCATGAGCGGATACATATTTGAATGTATTTAGAAAAATAAACAAATAGGGG
TTCCGCGCACATTTCCCCGAAAAGTGCCACCTGACGTCTTATTATCATGACATTAACCTATAAAAATAGG
CGTATCACGAGGCCCTTTCGTC
Features (pLannotate 1.2.2; 30 found; start..end, strand, type, name):
    137..186     +  misc_feature   bom (fragment): basis of mobility region from pBR322
    191..265     -  CDS            MRM1 (fragment): MRM1_YEAST - Also known as PET56 From Saccharomyces cerevisiae (strain ATCC 204508 / S288c) (Baker's yeast).
    315..502     +  promoter       HIS3 promoter: S. cerevisiae HIS3
    503..1162    +  CDS            HIS3: imidazoleglycerol-phosphate dehydratase, required for histidine biosynthesis; S. cerevisiae HIS3; yeast auxotrophic marker
   1119..1412    +  CDS            YO201_YEAST (fragment): Protein uncertain: Swiss-Prot protein existence level 5. From Saccharomyces cerevisiae (strain ATCC 204508 / S288c) (Baker's yeast).
   1369..1422    +  misc_feature   bom (fragment): basis of mobility region from pBR322
   1423..1878    -  rep_origin     f1 ori (sequence partly withheld): f1 bacteriophage origin of replication; arrow indicates direction of (+) strand synthesis
   1886..2043    -  CDS            lacZα (fragment): LacZα fragment of β-galactosidase; lacZ fragment
   2046..2064    +  promoter       T7 promoter: promoter for bacteriophage T7 RNA polymerase
   2084..2525    +  promoter       GAL1 promoter: S. cerevisiae GAL1; inducible promoter, regulated by Gal4
   2540..2560    +  misc_feature   MCS (fragment): pBluescript multiple cloning site
   2564..2688    +  protein_bind   attR1: mutant version of attR; recombination site for the Gateway® LR reaction LR Clonase™
   2713..2743    +  promoter       lac UV5 promoter: E. coli lac promoter with an "up" mutation
   2767..2796    +  promoter       cat promoter (fragment): promoter of the E. coli cat gene encoding chloramphenicol acetyltransferase
   2797..3456    +  CDS            CmR: chloramphenicol acetyltransferase; cat; confers resistance to chloramphenicol
   3638..3796    +  CDS            ccdA (fragment): CCDA_ECO57 - Also known as H, letA. Experimental evidence at protein level: Swiss-Prot protein existence level 1. Antitoxin component of a type II toxin-antitoxin (TA) system which inhibits the post-segregational killing (PSK) of plasmid-free cells, also referred to as a plasmid addiction system. Binds to and blocks the activity of CcdB; will also remove bound CcdB protein from the CcdB-GyrA complex by forming a CcdA-CcdB complex, a process termed rejuvenation. Functions as a transcriptional corepressor for the ccdAB operon, repression also requires CcdB (By similarity). From Escherichia coli
   3801..4103    +  CDS            ccdB: CCDB_ECOLI - Also known as G, letB, letD. Experimental evidence at protein level: Swiss-Prot protein existence level 1. Toxic component of a type II toxin-antitoxin (TA) system, functioning in plasmid maintainence. Responsible for the post- segregational killing (PSK) of plasmid-free cells, also referred to as a plasmid addiction system. Half-life of over 2 hours. Cell killing by CcdB is accompanied by filamentation, defects in chromosome and plasmid segregation, defects in cell division, formation of anucleate cells, decreased DNA synthesis and plasmid loss. Interferes with the activity of DN
   4147..4271    -  protein_bind   attR2: mutant version of attR; recombination site for the Gateway® LR reaction LR Clonase™
   4275..4302    +  misc_feature   MCS (fragment): pBluescript multiple cloning site
   4312..4401    +  CDS            3xHA: three tandem HA epitope tags
   4420..4667    +  terminator     CYC1 terminator: S. cerevisiae CYC1; transcription terminator for CYC1
   4690..4708    -  promoter       T3 promoter: promoter for bacteriophage T3 RNA polymerase
   4753..4769    -  protein_bind   lac operator: The lac repressor binds to the lac operator to inhibit transcription in E. coli. This inhibition can be relieved by adding lactose or isopropyl-β-D-thiogalactopyranoside (IPTG). lac repressor encoded by lacI
   4777..4807    -  promoter       lac promoter: promoter for the E. coli lac operon
   4822..4843    -  protein_bind   CAP binding site: CAP binding activates transcription in the presence of cAMP. E. coli catabolite activator protein
   4856..4948    -  CDS            lacI (fragment): lac repressor; lacI; The lac repressor binds to the lac operator to inhibit transcription in E. coli. This inhibition can be relieved by adding lactose or isopropyl-β-D-thiogalactopyranoside (IPTG).
   5131..5719    -  rep_origin     ori: high-copy-number ColE1/pMB1/pBR322/pUC origin of replication
   5890..6750    -  CDS            AmpR: β-lactamase; bla; confers resistance to ampicillin, carbenicillin, and related antibiotics
   6751..6855    -  promoter       AmpR promoter: bla
   6940..35      +  CDS            rop (fragment) (across the origin): Rop protein, which maintains plasmids at low copy number; rop
