[The description below was written by a language model from this plasmid's Addgene catalogue record and pLannotate feature annotations shown in this document.]
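Description:
pAG303GAL-ccdB-HA is an empty Gateway destination vector for galactose-inducible protein expression in Saccharomyces cerevisiae, built on the pRS303 backbone. It is an integrating plasmid: the feature table shows no yeast replication origin or centromere, so stable maintenance in yeast depends on insertion into the genome, with selection through the HIS3 auxotrophic marker under its own promoter. In E. coli it replicates from a high-copy ColE1/pUC-type origin and carries AmpR (β-lactamase). An f1 origin and remnants of the pBluescript-style lacZα/MCS region with flanking T7 and T3 promoters are also present.

The expression unit starts with the GAL1 promoter, which is regulated by Gal4, followed by a Gateway cassette bounded by attR1 and attR2. The cassette contains a chloramphenicol resistance gene (CmR) and the ccdB toxin gene. For this reason, the unrecombined vector is selected on both chloramphenicol and ampicillin and must be grown in a ccdB-tolerant strain. An LR recombination with an entry clone replaces the cassette with the gene of interest, and loss of ccdB provides counterselection against unrecombined vector in standard strains. Downstream of attR2 lies a 3xHA epitope tag, so an inserted open reading frame lacking a stop codon is expressed as a C-terminal 3HA fusion for detection or immunoprecipitation.

The record is inconsistent on transcription termination. The depositor comments say the plasmid lacks the CYC1 terminator, with unknown consequences for expression, whereas the annotated sequence shows a CYC1 terminator after the tag. The depositor also cautions that this sequence is a reference only and may not match the physical plasmid. The vector belongs to a suite of Gateway vectors designed for high-throughput genetic analysis in yeast.
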