Addgene plasmid #14229: pAG303GAL-ccdB-HA
Purpose: (Empty Backbone)
Depositing lab: Susan Lindquist. Depositing organization: Whitehead Institute for Biomedical Research. Publication: A suite of Gateway cloning vectors for high-throughput genetic analysis in Saccharomyces cerevisiae. Alberti S, Gitler AD, Lindquist S. Yeast. 2007 Oct . 24(10):913-9. 10.1002/yea.1502 PubMed 17583893.
Backbone
  Vector backbone: pRS303
  Vector type: Yeast Expression ; Gateway Destination
  Selectable markers: HIS3
Growth in bacteria
  Bacterial resistance: Chloramphenicol and Ampicillin, 25 & 100 μg/mL
  Growth temperature: 37°C
  Growth strain: ccdB Survival
  Growth instructions: DB3.1, ccdB Survival
  Copy number: Unknown
Gene/Insert
  Gene/Insert name: None
  Tag / fusion protein: 3HA (C terminal on backbone)
  Cloning method: Gateway Cloning
  Sequencing primers: 5′ GAL1
Terms and licenses: Academic/Nonprofit Terms; Industry Terms: Not Available to Industry
Depositor comments: Type of plasmid: integrating. This plasmid contains the Gateway technology from Invitrogen; Invitrogen requires purchasing of Gateway Clonase for carrying out the Gateway recombinational cloning reaction http://www.invitrogen.com Please note that this plasmid is missing the Cyc1 terminator. It is unknown how this will affect gene expression. Please note that the full plasmid sequence is provided as a reference only, and may not match the exact sequence of the plasmid.
How to cite: pAG303GAL-ccdB-HA was a gift from Susan Lindquist (Addgene plasmid # 14229 ; http://n2t.net/addgene:14229 ; RRID:Addgene_14229)
