>Addgene plasmid #14229 | pAG303GAL-ccdB-HA | addgene partial sequence | sequence record 127206 | GW-3 5'-GCATGATGACCACCGATATG-3'
GCTGATCTCAGCCACCGCGAAAATGACATCAAAAACGCCATTAACCTGATGTTCTGGGGAATATAAATGT
CAGGCTCCCTTATACACAGCCAGTCTGCAGGTCGACCATAGTGACTGGATATGTTGTGTTTTACAGTATT
ATGTAGTCTGTTTTTTATGCAAAATCTAATTTAATATATTGATATTTATATCATTTTACGTTTCTCGTTC
AGCTTTCTTGTACAAAGTGGTGATGGGCTGCAGGAATTCGATATCAAGCTTAGGTGGAATGTACCCATAC
GATGTTCCTGACTATGCGGGCTATCCCTATGACGTCCCGGACTATGCAGGATCCTATCCATATGACGTTC
CAGATTACGCTGCTCAGTGCTAACTCGAGGGGGGGCCCGGTACCAGCTTTTGTTCCCTTTAGTGAGGGTT
AATTTCGAGCTTGGCGTAATCATGGTCATAGCTGTTTCCTGTGTGAAATTGTTATCCGCTCACAATTCCA
CACAACATACGAGCCGGAAGCATAAAGTGTAAAGCCTGGGGTGCCTAATGAGTGAGCTAACTCACATTAA
TTGCGTTGCGCTCACTGCCCGCTTTCCAGTCGGGAAACCTGTCGTGCCAGCTGCATTAATGAATCGGCCA
ACGCGCGGGGAGAGGCGGTTTGCGTATTGGGCGCTCTTCCGCTTCCTCGCTCACTGACTCGCTGCGCTCG
GTCGTTCGGCTGCGGCGAGCGGTATCAGCTCACTCAAAGGCGGTAATACGGTTATCCACAGAATCAGG
