>Addgene plasmid #14229 | pAG303GAL-ccdB-HA | addgene partial sequence | sequence record 127207 | pRS-marker 5'-cggcatcagagcagattgta-3'
GTGAGCGCTAGGAGTCACTGCCAGGTATCGTTTGAACACGGCATTAGTCAGGGAAGTCATAACACAGTCC
TTTCCCGCAATTTTCTTTTTCTATTACTCTTGGCCTCCTCTAGTACACTCTATATTTTTTTATGCCTCGG
TAATGATTTTCATTTTTTTTTTTCCACCTAGCGGATGACTCTTTTTTTTTCTTAGCGATTGGCATTATCA
CATAATGAATTATACATTATATAAAGTAATGTGATTTCTTCGAAGAATATACTAAAAAATGAGCAGGCAA
GATAAACGAAGGCAAAGATGACAGAGCAGAAAGCCCTAGTAAAGCGTATTACAAATGAAACCAAGATTCA
GATTGCGATCTCTTTAAAGGGTGGTCCCCTAGCGATAGAGCACTCGATCTTCCCAGAAAAAGAGGCAGAA
GCAGTAGCAGAACAGGCCACACAATCGCAAGTGATTAACGTCCACACAGGTATAGGGTTTCTGGACCATA
TGATACATGCTCTGGCCAAGCATTCCGGCTGGTCGCTAATCGTTGAGTGCATTGGTGACTTACACATAGA
CGACCATCACACCACTGAAGACTGCGGGATTGCTCTCGGTCAAGCTTTTAAAGAGGCCCTAGGGGCCGTG
CGTGGAGTAAAAAGGTTTGGATCAGGATTTGCGCCTTTGGATGAGGCACTTTCCAGAGCGGTGGTAGATC
TTTCGAACAGGCCGTACGCAGTTGTCGAACTTGGTTTGCAAAGGGAGAAAGTAGGAGATCTCTCTTGCGA
GATGATCCCGCATTTTCTTGAAAGCTTTGCAGAGGCTAGCAGAATTACCCTCCACGTTGATTGTCTGCGA
GGCAAG
